>Addgene plasmid #126051 | pCMV-AR-R405S | addgene full sequence | sequence record 245111 | Addgene NGS Result
GACATTGATTATTGACTAGTTATTAATAGTAATCAATTACGGGGTCATTAGTTCATAGCCCATATATGGA
GTTCCGCGTTACATAACTTACGGTAAATGGCCCGCCTGGCTGACCGCCCAACGACCCCCGCCCATTGACG
TCAATAATGACGTATGTTCCCATAGTAACGCCAATAGGGACTTTCCATTGACGTCAATGGGTGGAGTATT
TACGGTAAACTGCCCACTTGGCAGTACATCAAGTGTATCATATGCCAAGTCCGCCCCCTATTGACGTCAA
TGACGGTAAATGGCCCGCCTGGCATTATGCCCAGTACATGACCTTACGGGACTTTCCTACTTGGCAGTAC
ATCTACGTATTAGTCATCGCTATTACCATGGTGATGCGGTTTTGGCAGTACACCAATGGGCGTGGATAGC
GGTTTGACTCACGGGGATTTCCAAGTCTCCACCCCATTGACGTCAATGGGAGTTTGTTTTGGCACCAAAA
TCAACGGGACTTTCCAAAATGTCGTAATAACCCCGCCCCGTTGACGCAAATGGGCGGTAGGCGTGTACGG
TGGGAGGTCTATATAAGCAGAGCTCGTTTAGTGAACCGTCAGAATTCAGATCTGTCCACCGTGTGTCTTC
TTCTGCACGAGACTTTGAGGCTGTCAGAGCGCTTTTTGCGTGGTTGCTCCCGCAAGTTTCCTTCTCTGGA
GCTTCCCGCAGGTGGGCAGCTAGCTGCAGCGACTACCGCATCATCACAGCCTGTTGAACTCTTCTGAGCA
AGAGAAGGGGAGGCGGGGTAAGGGAAGTAGGTGGAAGATTCAGCCAAGCTCAAGGATGGAAGTGCAGTTA
GGGCTGGGAAGGGTCTACCCTCGGCCGCCGTCCAAGACCTACCGAGGAGCTTTCCAGAATCTGTTCCAGA
GCGTGCGCGAAGTGATCCAGAACCCGGGCCCCAGGCACCCAGAGGCCGCGAGCGCAGCACCTCCCGGCGC
CAGTTTGCTGCTGCTGCAGCAGCAGCAGCAGCAGCAGCAGCAGCAGCAGCAGCAGCAGCAGCAGCAGCAG
CAGCAGCAGCAGCAGCAGCAAGAGACTAGCCCCAGGCAGCAGCAGCAGCAGCAGGGTGAGGATGGTTCTC
CCCAAGCCCATCGTAGAGGCCCCACAGGCTACCTGGTCCTGGATGAGGAACAGCAACCTTCACAGCCGCA
GTCGGCCCTGGAGTGCCACCCCGAGAGAGGTTGCGTCCCAGAGCCTGGAGCCGCCGTGGCCGCCAGCAAG
GGGCTGCCGCAGCAGCTGCCAGCACCTCCGGACGAGGATGACTCAGCTGCCCCATCCACGTTGTCCCTGC
TGGGCCCCACTTTCCCCGGCTTAAGCAGCTGCTCCGCTGACCTTAAAGACATCCTGAGCGAGGCCAGCAC
CATGCAACTCCTTCAGCAACAGCAGCAGGAAGCAGTATCCGAAGGCAGCAGCAGCGGGAGAGCGAGGGAG
GCCTCGGGGGCTCCCACTTCCTCCAAGGACAATTACTTAGGGGGCACTTCGACCATTTCTGACAACGCCA
AGGAGTTGTGTAAGGCAGTGTCGGTGTCCATGGGCCTGGGTGTGGAGGCGTTGGAGCATCTGAGTCCAGG
GGAACAGCTTCGGGGGGATTGCATGTACGCCCCACTTTTGGGAGTTCCACCCGCTGTGCGTCCCACTCCT
TGTGCCCCATTGGCCGAATGCAAAGGTTCTCTGCTAGACGACAGCGCAGGCAAGAGCACTGAAGATACTG
CTGAGTATTCCCCTTTCAAGGGAGGTTACACCAAAGGGCTAGAAGGCGAGAGCCTAGGCTGCTCTGGCAG
CGCTGCAGCAGGGAGCTCCGGGACACTTGAACTGCCGTCTACCCTGTCTCTCTACAAGTCCGGAGCACTG
GACGAGGCAGCTGCGTACCAGAGTCGCGACTACTACAACTTTCCACTGGCTCTGGCCGGACCGCCGCCCC
CTCCGCCGCCTCCCCATCCCCACGCTCGCATCAAGCTGGAGAACCCGCTGGACTACGGCAGCGCCTGGGC
GGCTGCGGCGGCGCAGTGCTCCTATGGGGACCTGGCGAGCCTGCATGGCGCGGGTGCAGCGGGACCCGGT
TCTGGGTCACCCTCAGCCGCCGCTTCCTCATCCTGGCACACTCTCTTCACAGCCGAAGAAGGCCAGTTGT
ATGGACCGTGTGGTGGTGGTGGGGGTGGTGGCGGCGGCGGCGGCGGCGGCGGCGGCGGCGGCGGCGGCGG
CGGCGGCGGCGAGGCGGGAGCTGTAGCCCCCTACGGCTACACTCGGCCCCCTCAGGGGCTGGCGGGCCAG
GAAAGCGACTTCACCGCACCTGATGTGTGGTACCCTGGCGGCATGGTGAGCAGAGTGCCCTATCCCAGTC
CCACTTGTGTCAAAAGCGAAATGGGCCCCTGGATGGATAGCTACTCCGGACCTTACGGGGACATGCGTTT
GGAGACTGCCAGGGACCATGTTTTGCCCATTGACTATTACTTTCCACCCCAGAAGACCTGCCTGATCTGT
GGAGATGAAGCTTCTGGGTGTCACTATGGAGCTCTCACATGTGGAAGCTGCAAGGTCTTCTTCAAAAGAG
CCGCTGAAGGGAAACAGAAGTACCTGTGCGCCAGCAGAAATGATTGCACTATTGATAAATTCCGAAGGAA
AAATTGTCCATCTTGTCGTCTTCGGAAATGTTATGAAGCAGGGATGACTCTGGGAGCCCGGAAGCTGAAG
AAACTTGGTAATCTGAAACTACAGGAGGAAGGAGAGGCTTCCAGCACCACCAGCCCCACTGAGGAGACAA
CCCAGAAGCTGACAGTGTCACACATTGAAGGCTATGAATGTCAGCCCATCTTTCTGAATGTCCTGGAAGC
CATTGAGCCAGGTGTAGTGTGTGCTGGACACGACAACAACCAGCCCGACTCCTTTGCAGCCTTGCTCTCT
AGCCTCAATGAACTGGGAGAGAGACAGCTTGTACACGTGGTCAAGTGGGCCAAGGCCTTGCCTGGCTTCC
GCAACTTACACGTGGACGACCAGATGGCTGTCATTCAGTACTCCTGGATGGGGCTCATGGTGTTTGCCAT
GGGCTGGCGATCCTTCACCAATGTCAACTCCAGGATGCTCTACTTCGCCCCTGATCTGGTTTTCAATGAG
TACCGCATGCACAAGTCCCGGATGTACAGCCAGTGTGTCCGAATGAGGCACCTCTCTCAAGAGTTTGGAT
GGCTCCAAATCACCCCCCAGGAATTCCTGTGCATGAAAGCACTGCTACTCTTCAGCATTATTCCAGTGGA
TGGGCTGAAAAATCAAAAATTCTTTGATGAACTTCGAATGAACTACATCAAGGAACTCGATCGTATCATT
GCATGCAAAAGAAAAAATCCCACATCCTGCTCAAGACGCTTCTACCAGCTCACCAAGCTCCTGGACTCCG
TGCAGCCTATTGCGAGAGAGCTGCATCAGTTCACTTTTGACCTGCTAATCAAGTCACACATGGTGAGCGT
GGACTTTCCGGAAATGATGGCAGAGATCATCTCTGTGCAAGTGCCCAAGATCCTTTCTGGGAAAGTCAAG
CCCATCTATTTCCACACCCAGTGAAGCATTGGAAACCCTATTTCCCCACCCCAGCTCATGCCCCCTTTCA
GATGTCTTCTGCCTGTTATAACTCTGCACTACTCCTCTGCAGTGCCTTGGGGAATTTCCTCTATTGATGT
ACAGTCTGTCATGAGCTTGCATGCCTGCAGGTCGACTCTAGAGGATCCCGGGTGGCATCCCTGTGACCCC
TCCCCAGTGCCTCTCCTGGCCCTGGAAGTTGCCACTCCAGTGCCCACCAGCCTTGTCCTAATAAAATTAA
GTTGCATCATTTTGTCTGACTAGGTGTCCTTCTATAATATTATGGGGTGGAGGGGGGTGGTATGGAGCAA
GGGGCAAGTTGGGAAGACAACCTGTAGGGCCTGCGGGGTCTATTGGGAACCAAGCTGGAGTGCAGTGGCA
CAATCTTGGCTCACTGCAATCTCCGCCTCCTGGGTTCAAGCGATTCTCCTGCCTCAGCCTCCCGAGTTGT
TGGGATTCCAGGCATGCATGACCAGGCTCAGCTAATTTTTGTTTTTTTGGTAGAGACGGGGTTTCACCAT
ATTGGCCAGGCTGGTCTCCAACTCCTAATCTCAGGTGATCTACCCACCTTGGCCTCCCAAATTGCTGGGA
TTACAGGCGTGAACCACTGCTCCCTTCCCTGTCCTTCTGATTTTAAAATAACTATACCAGCAGGAGGACG
TCCAGACACAGCATAGGCTACCTGGCCATGCCCAACCGGTGGGACATTTGAGTTGCTTGCTTGGCACTGT
CCTCTCATGCGTTGGGTCCACTCAGTAGATGCCTGTTGAATTGGGTACGCGGCCAGCTTGGCTGTGGAAT
GTGTGTCAGTTAGGGTGTGGAAAGTCCCCAGGCTCCCCAGCAGGCAGAAGTATGCAAAGCATGCATCTCA
ATTAGTCAGCAACCAGGTGTGGAAAGTCCCCAGGCTCCCCAGCAGGCAGAAGTATGCAAAGCATGCATCT
CAATTAGTCAGCAACCATAGTCCCGCCCCTAACTCCGCCCATCCCGCCCCTAACTCCGCCCAGTTCCGCC
CATTCTCCGCCCCATGGCTGACTAATTTTTTTTATTTATGCAGAGGCCGAGGCCGCCTCGGCCTCTGAGC
TATTCCAGAAGTAGTGAGGAGGCTTTTTTGGAGGCCTAGGCTTTTGCAAAAAGCTCCTCGAGGAACTGAA
AAACCAGAAAGTTAATTCCCTATAGTGAGTCGTATTAAATTCGTAATCATGTCATAGCTGTTTCCTGTGT
GAAATTGTTATCCGCTCACAATTCCACACAACATACGAGCCGGAAGCATAAAGTGTAAAGCCTGGGGTGC
CTAATGAGTGAGCTAACTCACATTAATTGCGTTGCGCTCACTGCCCGCTTTCCAGTCGGGAAACCTGTCG
TGCCAGCTGCATTAATGAATCGGCCAACGCGCGGGGAGAGGCGGTTTGCGTATTGGGCGCTCTTCCGCTT
CCTCGCTCACTGACTCGCTGCGCTCGGTCGTTCGGCTGCGGCGAGCGGTATCAGCTCACTCAAAGGCGGT
AATACGGTTATCCACAGAATCAGGGGATAACGCAGGAAAGAACATGTGAGCAAAAGGCCAGCAAAAGGCC
AGGAACCGTAAAAAGGCCGCGTTGCTGGCGTTTTTCCATAGGCTCCGCCCCCCTGACGAGCATCACAAAA
ATCGACGCTCAAGTCAGAGGTGGCGAAACCCGACAGGACTATAAAGATACCAGGCGTTTCCCCCTGGAAG
CTCCCTCGTGCGCTCTCCTGTTCCGACCCTGCCGCTTACCGGATACCTGTCCGCCTTTCTCCCTTCGGGA
AGCGTGGCGCTTTCTCATAGCTCACGCTGTAGGTATCTCAGTTCGGTGTAGGTCGTTCGCTCCAAGCTGG
GCTGTGTGCACGAACCCCCCGTTCAGCCCGACCGCTGCGCCTTATCCGGTAACTATCGTCTTGAGTCCAA
CCCGGTAAGACACGACTTATCGCCACTGGCAGCAGCCACTGGTAACAGGATTAGCAGAGCGAGGTATGTA
GGCGGTGCTACAGAGTTCTTGAAGTGGTGGCCTAACTACGGCTACACTAGAAGAACAGTATTTGGTATCT
GCGCTCTGCTGAAGCCAGTTACCTTCGGAAAAAGAGTTGGTAGCTCTTGATCCGGCAAACAAACCACCGC
TGGTAGCGGTGGTTTTTTTGTTTGCAAGCAGCAGATTACGCGCAGAAAAAAAGGATCTCAAGAAGATCCT
TTGATCTTTTCTACGGGGTCTGACGCTCAGTGGAACGAAAACTCACGTTAAGGGATTTTGGTCATGAGAT
TATCAAAAAGGATCTTCACCTAGATCCTTTTAAATTAAAAATGAAGTTTTAAATCAATCTAAAGTATATA
TGAGTAAACTTGGTCTGACAGTTACCAATGCTTAATCAGTGAGGCACCTATCTCAGCGATCTGTCTATTT
CGTTCATCCATAGTTGCCTGACTCCCCGTCGTGTAGATAACTACGATACGGGAGGGCTTACCATCTGGCC
CCAGTGCTGCAATGATACCGCGAGACCCACGCTCACCGGCTCCAGATTTATCAGCAATAAACCAGCCAGC
CGGAAGGGCCGAGCGCAGAAGTGGTCCTGCAACTTTATCCGCCTCCATCCAGTCTATTAATTGTTGCCGG
GAAGCTAGAGTAAGTAGTTCGCCAGTTAATAGTTTGCGCAACGTTGTTGCCATTGCTACAGGCATCGTGG
TGTCACGCTCGTCGTTTGGTATGGCTTCATTCAGCTCCGGTTCCCAACGATCAAGGCGAGTTACATGATC
CCCCATGTTGTGCAAAAAAGCGGTTAGCTCCTTCGGTCCTCCGATCGTTGTCAGAAGTAAGTTGGCCGCA
GTGTTATCACTCATGGTTATGGCAGCACTGCATAATTCTCTTACTGTCATGCCATCCGTAAGATGCTTTT
CTGTGACTGGTGAGTACTCAACCAAGTCATTCTGAGAATAGTGTATGCGGCGACCGAGTTGCTCTTGCCC
GGCGTCAATACGGGATAATACCGCGCCACATAGCAGAACTTTAAAAGTGCTCATCATTGGAAAACGTTCT
TCGGGGCGAAAACTCTCAAGGATCTTACCGCTGTTGAGATCCAGTTCGATGTAACCCACTCGTGCACCCA
ACTGATCTTCAGCATCTTTTACTTTCACCAGCGTTTCTGGGTGAGCAAAAACAGGAAGGCAAAATGCCGC
AAAAAAGGGAATAAGGGCGACACGGAAATGTTGAATACTCATACTCTTCCTTTTTCAATATTATTGAAGC
ATTTATCAGGGTTATTGTCTCATGAGCGGATACATATTTGAATGTATTTAGAAAAATAAACAAATAGGGG
TTCCGCGCACATTTCCCCGAAAAGTGCCACCTG
[124 nt withheld, positions 6964-7087]
C
[91 nt withheld, positions 7089-7179]
A
[49 nt withheld, positions 7181-7229]
CCTTTGACGTTGGAGTCCACGTTCTTT
[37 nt withheld, positions 7257-7293]
ACCCTATCTCGGTCTATTCTTTTGATTTATAAGGGATTTTGCCGATTTCGGCCTATTGGTTAAAAAATGA
GCTGATTTAACAAAAATTTAACGCGAATTTTAACAAAATATTAACGCTTACAATTTCCATTCGCCATTCA
GGCTGCGCAACTGTTGGGAAGGGCGATCGGTGCGGGCCTCTTCGCTATTACGCCAGCTGGCGAAAGGGGG
ATGTGCTGCAAGGCGATTAAGTTGGGTAACGCCAGGGTTTTCCCAGTCACGACGTTGTAAAACGACGGCC
AGTGCCAAGCTGATCTATACATTGAATCAATATTGGCAATTAGCCATATTAGTCATTGGTTATATAGCAT
AAATCAATATTGGCTATTGGCCATTGCATACGTTGTATCTATATCATAATATGTACATTTATATTGGCTC
ATGTCCAATATGACCGCCATGTT
Features (pLannotate 1.2.2; 16 found; start..end, strand, type, name):
      1..380     +  enhancer       CMV enhancer: human cytomegalovirus immediate early enhancer
    382..581     +  promoter       CMV promoter: human cytomegalovirus (CMV) immediate early promoter
    826..3591    +  CDS            AR: ANDR_HUMAN - Also known as DHTR, NR3C4. Experimental evidence at protein level: Swiss-Prot protein existence level 1. [Isoform 4]: Lacks the C-terminal ligand-binding domain and may therefore constitutively activate the transcription of a specific set of genes independently of steroid hormones. From Homo sapiens (Human).
   3724..3759    -  misc_feature   MCS (fragment): pUC18/19 multiple cloning site
   3760..4382    +  polyA_signal   hGH poly(A) signal: human growth hormone polyadenylation signal
   4411..4740    +  promoter       SV40 promoter: SV40 enhancer and early promoter
   4779..4797    -  promoter       T7 promoter: promoter for bacteriophage T7 RNA polymerase
   4835..4851    -  protein_bind   lac operator: The lac repressor binds to the lac operator to inhibit transcription in E. coli. This inhibition can be relieved by adding lactose or isopropyl-β-D-thiogalactopyranoside (IPTG). lac repressor encoded by lacI
   4859..4889    -  promoter       lac promoter: promoter for the E. coli lac operon
   4904..4925    -  protein_bind   CAP binding site: CAP binding activates transcription in the presence of cAMP. E. coli catabolite activator protein
   4938..5030    -  CDS            lacI (fragment): lac repressor; lacI; The lac repressor binds to the lac operator to inhibit transcription in E. coli. This inhibition can be relieved by adding lactose or isopropyl-β-D-thiogalactopyranoside (IPTG).
   5213..5801    -  rep_origin     ori: high-copy-number ColE1/pMB1/pBR322/pUC origin of replication
   5972..6832    -  CDS            AmpR: β-lactamase; bla; confers resistance to ampicillin, carbenicillin, and related antibiotics
   6833..6937    -  promoter       AmpR promoter: bla
   6964..7392    +  rep_origin     f1 ori (sequence partly withheld): f1 bacteriophage origin of replication; arrow indicates direction of (+) strand synthesis
   7423..7577    -  CDS            lacZα (fragment): LacZα fragment of β-galactosidase; lacZ fragment
