[The description below was written by a language model from this plasmid's Addgene catalogue record and pLannotate feature annotations shown in this document.]
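Description:
pCMV-AR-R405S is a mammalian expression plasmid built on the pCMV5 backbone that drives production of the human androgen receptor (AR, NR3C4) carrying the R405S substitution. In the 7.7 kb sequence record, the human cytomegalovirus immediate early enhancer and promoter sit upstream of an AR coding sequence of about 2.8 kb, consistent with the full-length receptor. This is followed by a remnant of a pUC-type multiple cloning site and the human growth hormone polyadenylation signal, which terminates and stabilises the transcript. No epitope tag or reporter is annotated, and the restriction sites used for cloning are not recorded.

The backbone contains a high-copy ColE1/pUC-type origin and the β-lactamase gene for ampicillin selection in E. coli, along with an f1 phage origin. An SV40 enhancer/early promoter region lies downstream of the expression cassette with no annotated coding sequence behind it, and there is no mammalian selection marker, so the plasmid is suited to transient transfection. Leftover T7 promoter, lac promoter/operator, lacI and lacZα fragments are cloning-vector remnants with no stated function here.

According to the associated publication title, this AR exon 1 mutation causes androgen insensitivity by creating a phosphorylation site and inhibiting melanoma antigen-A11 activation of transactivation that depends on the interaction between the receptor's NH2- and carboxyl-terminal regions. The plasmid therefore serves to compare the mutant receptor's function with wild type in transfected cells. The depositor notes that the N-terminal glutamine repeat may expand or contract slightly during bacterial propagation. Such minor changes are not expected to alter AR activity significantly, though the repeat length can be checked by sequencing.
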