Addgene plasmid #126051: pCMV-AR-R405S
Purpose: Expresses human androgen receptor (R405S) in mammalian cells
Depositing lab: Elizabeth Wilson. Depositing organization: University of North Carolina at Chapel Hill. Publication: Androgen receptor exon 1 mutation causes androgen insensitivity by creating phosphorylation site and inhibiting melanoma antigen-A11 activation of NH2- and carboxyl-terminal interaction-dependent transactivation. Lagarde WH, Blackwelder AJ, Minges JT, Hnat AT, French FS, Wilson EM. J Biol Chem. 2012 Mar 30;287(14):10905-15. doi: 10.1074/jbc.M111.336081. Epub 2012 Feb 13. PubMed 22334658.
Backbone
  Vector backbone: pCMV5
  Vector type: Mammalian Expression
Growth in bacteria
  Bacterial resistance: Ampicillin, 100 μg/mL
  Growth temperature: 37°C
  Growth strain: DH5alpha
  Copy number: Unknown
Gene/Insert
  Gene/Insert name: AR (alt name: androgen receptor)
  Species: H. sapiens (human)
  Mutation: R405S
  Entrez Gene: AR (a.k.a. AIS, AR8, DHTR, HUMARA, HYSP1, KD, NR3C4, SBMA, SMAX1, TFM)
  Promoter: CMV
  Cloning method: Restriction Enzyme; 5′ cloning site unknown (unknown if destroyed); 3′ cloning site unknown (unknown if destroyed)
  Sequencing primers: 5′ CMV-F
Terms and licenses: Academic/Nonprofit Terms; Industry Terms: Not Available to Industry
Depositor comments: The human AR N-terminal glutamine repeat may undergo minor expansion or contraction during bacterial propagation. It may be advisable to limit the time of bacterial growth and to verify glutamine repeat length using Sanger sequencing. Minor changes in AR N-terminal glutamine repeat length should not significantly alter AR activity.
How to cite: pCMV-AR-R405S was a gift from Elizabeth Wilson (Addgene plasmid # 126051 ; http://n2t.net/addgene:126051 ; RRID:Addgene_126051)
